>Addgene plasmid #8891 | pBABE puro PPAR delta | addgene full sequence | sequence record 254319 | Addgene NGS Result
GACTGAGTCGCCCGGGTACCCGTGTATCCAATAAACCCTCTTGCAGTTGCATCCGACTTGTGGTCTCGCT
GTTCCTTGGGAGGGTCTCCTCTGAGTGATTGACTACCCGTCAGCGGGGGTCTTTCACATGCAGCATGTAT
CAAAATTAATTTGGTTTTTTTTCTTAAGTATTTACATTAAATGGCCATAGTTGCATTAATGAATCGGCCA
ACGCGCGGGGAGAGGCGGTTTGCGTATTGGGCGCTCTTCCGCTTCCTCGCTCACTGACTCGCTGCGCTCG
GTCGTTCGGCTGCGGCGAGCGGTATCAGCTCACTCAAAGGCGGTAATACGGTTATCCACAGAATCAGGGG
ATAACGCAGGAAAGAACATGTGAGCAAAAGGCCAGCAAAAGGCCAGGAACCGTAAAAAGGCCGCGTTGCT
GGCGTTTTTCCATAGGCTCCGCCCCCCTGACGAGCATCACAAAAATCGACGCTCAAGTCAGAGGTGGCGA
AACCCGACAGGACTATAAAGATACCAGGCGTTTCCCCCTGGAAGCTCCCTCGTGCGCTCTCCTGTTCCGA
CCCTGCCGCTTACCGGATACCTGTCCGCCTTTCTCCCTTCGGGAAGCGTGGCGCTTTCTCATAGCTCACG
CTGTAGGTATCTCAGTTCGGTGTAGGTCGTTCGCTCCAAGCTGGGCTGTGTGCACGAACCCCCCGTTCAG
CCCGACCGCTGCGCCTTATCCGGTAACTATCGTCTTGAGTCCAACCCGGTAAGACACGACTTATCGCCAC
TGGCAGCAGCCACTGGTAACAGGATTAGCAGAGCGAGGTATGTAGGCGGTGCTACAGAGTTCTTGAAGTG
GTGGCCTAACTACGGCTACACTAGAAGAACAGTATTTGGTATCTGCGCTCTGCTGAAGCCAGTTACCTTC
GGAAAAAGAGTTGGTAGCTCTTGATCCGGCAAACAAACCACCGCTGGTAGCGGTGGTTTTTTTGTTTGCA
AGCAGCAGATTACGCGCAGAAAAAAAGGATCTCAAGAAGATCCTTTGATCTTTTCTACGGGGTCTGACGC
TCAGTGGAACGAAAACTCACGTTAAGGGATTTTGGTCATGAGATTATCAAAAAGGATCTTCACCTAGATC
CTTTTGCGGCCGCAAATCAATCTAAAGTATATATGAGTAAACTTGGTCTGACAGTTACCAATGCTTAATC
AGTGAGGCACCTATCTCAGCGATCTGTCTATTTCGTTCATCCATAGTTGCCTGACTCCCCGTCGTGTAGA
TAACTACGATACGGGAGGGCTTACCATCTGGCCCCAGTGCTGCAATGATACCGCGAGACCCACGCTCACC
GGCTCCAGATTTATCAGCAATAAACCAGCCAGCCGGAAGGGCCGAGCGCAGAAGTGGTCCTGCAACTTTA
TCCGCCTCCATCCAGTCTATTAATTGTTGCCGGGAAGCTAGAGTAAGTAGTTCGCCAGTTAATAGTTTGC
GCAACGTTGTTGCCATTGCTACAGGCATCGTGGTGTCACGCTCGTCGTTTGGTATGGCTTCATTCAGCTC
CGGTTCCCAACGATCAAGGCGAGTTACATGATCCCCCATGTTGTGCAAAAAAGCGGTTAGCTCCTTCGGT
CCTCCGATCGTTGTCAGAAGTAAGTTGGCCGCAGTGTTATCACTCATGGTTATGGCAGCACTGCATAATT
CTCTTACTGTCATGCCATCCGTAAGATGCTTTTCTGTGACTGGTGAGTACTCAACCAAGTCATTCTGAGA
ATAGTGTATGCGGCGACCGAGTTGCTCTTGCCCGGCGTCAATACGGGATAATACCGCGCCACATAGCAGA
ACTTTAAAAGTGCTCATCATTGGAAAACGTTCTTCGGGGCGAAAACTCTCAAGGATCTTACCGCTGTTGA
GATCCAGTTCGATGTAACCCACTCGTGCACCCAACTGATCTTCAGCATCTTTTACTTTCACCAGCGTTTC
TGGGTGAGCAAAAACAGGAAGGCAAAATGCCGCAAAAAAGGGAATAAGGGCGACACGGAAATGTTGAATA
CTCATACTCTTCCTTTTTCAATATTATTGAAGCATTTATCAGGGTTATTGTCTCATGAGCGGATACATAT
TTGAATGTATTTAGAAAAATAAACAAATAGGGGTTCCGCGCACATTTCCCCGAAAAGTGCCACCTGCAGC
CTGAATATGGGCCAAACAGGATATCTGTGGTAAGCAGTTCCTGCCCCGGCTCAGGGCCAAGAACAGATGG
AACAGCTGAATATGGGCCAAACAGGATATCTGTGGTAAGCAGTTCCTGCCCCGGCTCAGGGCCAAGAACA
GATGGTCCCCAGATGCGGTCCAGCCCTCAGCAGTTTCTAGAGAACCATCAGATGTTTCCAGGGTGCCCCA
AGGACCTGAAATGACCCTGTGCCTTATTTGAACTAACCAATCAGTTCGCTTCTCGCTTCTGTTCGCGCGC
TTCTGCTCCCCGAGCTCAATAAAAGAGCCCACAACCCCTCACTCGGGGCGCCAGTCCTCCGATTGACTGA
GTCGCCCGGGTACCCGTGTATCCAATAAACCCTCTTGCAGTTGCATCCGACTTGTGGTCTCGCTGTTCCT
TGGGAGGGTCTCCTCTGAGTGATTGACTACCCGTCAGCGGGGGTCTTTCATTTGGGGGCTCGTCCGGGAT
CGGGAGACCCCTGCCCAGGGACCACCGACCCACCACCGGGAGGCAAGCTGGCCAGCAACTTATCTGTGTC
TGTCCGATTGTCTAGTGTCTATGACTGATTTTATGCGCCTGCGTCGGTACTAGTTAGCTAACTAGCTCTG
TATCTGGCGGACCCGTGGTGGAACTGACGAGTTCTGAACACCCGGCCGCAACCCTGGGAGACGTCCCAGG
GACTTTGGGGGCCGTTTTTGTGGCCCGACCTGAGGAAGGGAGTCGATGTGGAATCCGACCCCGTCAGGAT
ATGTGGTTCTGGTAGGAGACGAGAACCTAAAACAGTTCCCGCCTCCGTCTGAATTTTTGCTTTCGGTTTG
GAACCGAAGCCGCGCGTCTTGTCTGCTGCAGCGCTGCAGCATCGTTCTGTGTTGTCTCTGTCTGACTGTG
TTTCTGTATTTGTCTGAAAATTAGGGCCAGACTGTTACCACTCCCTTAAGTTTGACCTTAGGTCACTGGA
AAGATGTCGAGCGGATCGCTCACAACCAGTCGGTAGATGTCAAGAAGAGACGTTGGGTTACCTTCTGCTC
TGCAGAATGGCCAACCTTTAACGTCGGATGGCCGCGAGACGGCACCTTTAACCGAGACCTCATCACCCAG
GTTAAGATCAAGGTCTTTTCACCTGGCCCGCATGGACACCCAGACCAGGTCCCCTACATCGTGACCTGGG
AAGCCTTGGCTTTTGACCCCCCTCCCTGGGTCAAGCCCTTTGTACACCCTAAGCCTCCGCCTCCTCTTCC
TCCATCCGCCCCGTCTCTCCCCCTTGAACCTCCTCGTTCGACCCCGCCTCGATCCTCCCTTTATCCAGCC
CTCACTCCTTCTCTAGGCGCCGGCCGGATCCCAGTGTGGTGGTACGTAGGAATTCGCCAGCACAGTGGTC
GACCATGGAACAGCCACAGGAGGAGACCCCTGAGGCCCGGGAAGAGGAGAAAGAGGAAGTGGCCATGGGT
GACGGAGCCCCGGAGCTCAATGGGGGACCAGAACACACGCTTCCTTCCAGCAGCTGTGCAGACCTCTCCC
AGAATTCCTCCCCTTCCTCCCTGCTGGACCAGCTGCAGATGGGCTGTGATGGGGCCTCAGGCGGCAGCCT
CAACATGGAATGTCGGGTGTGCGGGGACAAGGCCTCGGGCTTCCACTACGGGGTCCACGCGTGCGAGGGG
TGCAAGGGCTTCTTCCGCCGGACAATCCGCATGAAGCTCGAGTATGAGAAGTGCGATCGGATCTGCAAGA
TCCAGAAGAAGAACCGCAACAAGTGTCAGTACTGCCGCTTCCAGAAGTGCCTGGCACTCGGCATGTCGCA
CAACGCTATCCGCTTTGGACGGATGCCGGAGGCCGAGAAGAGGAAGCTGGTGGCGGGGCTGACTGCCAGC
GAGGGGTGCCAGCACAACCCCCAGCTGGCCGACCTGAAGGCCTTCTCTAAGCACATCTACAACGCCTACC
TGAAAAACTTCAACATGACCAAAAAGAAGGCCCGGAGCATCCTCACCGGCAAGTCCAGCCACAACGCACC
CTTTGTCATCCACGACATCGAGACACTGTGGCAGGCAGAGAAGGGCCTGGTGTGGAAACAGCTGGTGAAC
GGGCTGCCGCCCTACAACGAGATCAGTGTGCACGTGTTCTACCGCTGCCAGTCCACCACAGTGGAGACAG
TCCGAGAGCTCACCGAGTTCGCCAAGAACATCCCCAACTTCAGCAGCCTCTTCCTCAATGACCAGGTGAC
CCTCCTCAAGTATGGCGTGCACGAGGCCATCTTTGCCATGCTGGCCTCCATCGTCAACAAAGACGGGCTG
CTGGTGGCCAACGGCAGTGGCTTCGTCACCCACGAGTTCTTGCGAAGTCTCCGCAAGCCCTTCAGTGACA
TCATTGAGCCCAAGTTCGAGTTTGCTGTCAAGTTCAATGCGCTGGAGCTCGATGACAGTGACCTGGCGCT
CTTCATCGCGGCCATCATTCTGTGTGGAGACCGGCCAGGCCTCATGAATGTGCCCCAGGTAGAAGCCATC
CAGGACACCATTCTGCGGGCTCTAGAATTCCATCTGCAGGTCAACCACCCTGACAGCCAGTACCTCTTCC
CCAAGCTGCTGCAGAAGATGGCAGACCTGCGGCAGCTGGTCACTGAGCATGCCCAGATGATGCAGTGGCT
AAAGAAGACGGAGAGTGAGACCTTGCTGCACCCCCTGCTCCAGGAAATCTACAAGGACATGTACTAAGTC
GACCCTGTGGAATGTGTGTCAGTTAGGGTGTGGAAAGTCCCCAGGCTCCCCAGCAGGCAGAAGTATGCAA
AGCATGCATCTCAATTAGTCAGCAACCAGGTGTGGAAAGTCCCCAGGCTCCCCAGCAGGCAGAAGTATGC
AAAGCATGCATCTCAATTAGTCAGCAACCATAGTCCCGCCCCTAACTCCGCCCATCCCGCCCCTAACTCC
GCCCAGTTCCGCCCATTCTCCGCCCCATGGCTGACTAATTTTTTTTATTTATGCAGAGGCCGAGGCCGCC
TCGGCCTCTGAGCTATTCCAGAAGTAGTGAGGAGGCTTTTTTGGAGGCCTAGGCTTTTGCAAAAAGCTTA
CCATGACCGAGTACAAGCCCACGGTGCGCCTCGCCACCCGCGACGACGTCCCCAGGGCCGTACGCACCCT
CGCCGCCGCGTTCGCCGACTACCCCGCCACGCGCCACACCGTCGATCCGGACCGCCACATCGAGCGGGTC
ACCGAGCTGCAAGAACTCTTCCTCACGCGCGTCGGGCTCGACATCGGCAAGGTGTGGGTCGCGGACGACG
GCGCCGCGGTGGCGGTCTGGACCACGCCGGAGAGCGTCGAAGCGGGGGCGGTGTTCGCCGAGATCGGCCC
GCGCATGGCCGAGTTGAGCGGTTCCCGGCTGGCCGCGCAGCAACAGATGGAAGGCCTCCTGGCGCCGCAC
CGGCCCAAGGAGCCCGCGTGGTTCCTGGCCACCGTCGGCGTCTCGCCCGACCACCAGGGCAAGGGTCTGG
GCAGCGCCGTCGTGCTCCCCGGAGTGGAGGCGGCCGAGCGCGCCGGGGTGCCCGCCTTCCTGGAGACCTC
CGCGCCCCGCAACCTCCCCTTCTACGAGCGGCTCGGCTTCACCGTCACCGCCGACGTCGAGGTGCCCGAA
GGACCGCGCACCTGGTGCATGACCCGCAAGCCCGGTGCCTGACGCCCGCCCCACGACCCGCAGCGCCCGA
CCGAAAGGAGCGCACGACCCCATGCATCGATAAAATAAAAGATTTTATTTAGTCTCCAGAAAAAGGGGGG
AATGAAAGACCCCACCTGTAGGTTTGGCAAGCTAGCTTAAGTAACGCCATTTTGCAAGGCATGGAAAAAT
ACATAACTGAGAATAGAGAAGTTCAGATCAAGGTCAGGAACAGATGGAACAGCTGAATATGGGCCAAACA
GGATATCTGTGGTAAGCAGTTCCTGCCCCGGCTCAGGGCCAAGAACAGATGGAACAGCTGAATATGGGCC
AAACAGGATATCTGTGGTAAGCAGTTCCTGCCCCGGCTCAGGGCCAAGAACAGATGGTCCCCAGATGCGG
TCCAGCCCTCAGCAGTTTCTAGAGAACCATCAGATGTTTCCAGGGTGCCCCAAGGACCTGAAATGACCCT
GTGCCTTATTTGAACTAACCAATCAGTTCGCTTCTCGCTTCTGTTCGCGCGCTTCTGCTCCCCGAGCTCA
ATAAAAGAGCCCACAACCCCTCACTCGGGGCGCCAGTCCTCCGATT
Features (pLannotate 1.2.2; 12 found; start..end, strand, type, name):
    192..244     -  CDS            lacI (fragment): lac repressor; lacI; The lac repressor binds to the lac operator to inhibit transcription in E. coli. This inhibition can be relieved by adding lactose or isopropyl-β-D-thiogalactopyranoside (IPTG).
    427..1015    -  rep_origin     ori: high-copy-number ColE1/pMB1/pBR322/pUC origin of replication
   1175..2035    -  CDS            AmpR: β-lactamase; bla; confers resistance to ampicillin, carbenicillin, and related antibiotics
   2036..2140    -  promoter       AmpR promoter: bla
   2171..2640    +  LTR            LTR: long terminal repeat from Moloney murine leukemia virus
   2764..3038    +  misc_feature   MESV Ψ (fragment): packaging signal of murine embryonic stem cell virus
   3105..3521    +  CDS            gag (truncated): truncated Moloney murine leukemia virus (MMLV) gag gene lacking the start codon
   3575..4894    +  CDS            Ppard: PPARD_MOUSE - Also known as Nr1c2, Pparb. Experimental evidence at protein level: Swiss-Prot protein existence level 1. Ligand-activated transcription factor. Receptor that binds peroxisome proliferators such as hypolipidemic drugs and fatty acids. Has a preference for poly-unsaturated fatty acids, such as gamma- linoleic acid and eicosapentanoic acid. Once activated by a ligand, the receptor binds to promoter elements of target genes. Regulates the peroxisomal beta-oxidation pathway of fatty acids. Functions as transcription activator for the acyl-CoA oxidase gene. Decreases expression of NPC
   4914..5243    +  promoter       SV40 promoter: SV40 enhancer and early promoter
   5253..5852    +  CDS            PuroR: puromycin N-acetyltransferase; pac from Streptomyces alboniger; confers resistance to puromycin
   5951..6072    +  LTR            3' LTR (ΔU3) (fragment): self-inactivating 3' long terminal repeat (LTR) from Moloney murine leukemia virus
   6073..126     +  LTR            LTR (across the origin): long terminal repeat from Moloney murine leukemia virus
