[The description below was written by a language model from this plasmid's Addgene catalogue record and pLannotate feature annotations shown in this document.]
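Description:
pBABE puro PPAR delta is a Moloney murine leukemia virus-based retroviral expression vector carrying the mouse Ppard cDNA, which encodes peroxisome proliferator-activated receptor delta (also called PPAR-beta or Nr1c2), a ligand-activated nuclear receptor transcription factor that responds to fatty acids and peroxisome proliferators. The roughly 1.3 kb coding sequence was transferred from an earlier pCMX-based PPAR delta plasmid into the SalI site of the pBABE puro backbone, giving a sequenced plasmid of about 6.4 kb. In bacteria it is maintained through a high-copy ColE1/pUC-type origin and selected with ampicillin via the β-lactamase gene. A short lacI fragment in the backbone is an apparently non-functional remnant.

The proviral portion runs from a 5′ LTR through a packaging signal (Ψ) and a truncated gag segment lacking its start codon, which extends the packaging region without producing Gag protein. Ppard lies immediately downstream with no annotated promoter of its own, so it is presumably transcribed from the 5′ LTR. It is followed by an internal SV40 enhancer/early promoter driving puromycin N-acetyltransferase, then the 3′ LTR. The annotation software labels a short piece ahead of the 3′ LTR as a ΔU3 self-inactivating fragment, but a full-length LTR is annotated adjacent to it, so the table does not clearly indicate a self-inactivating design. No epitope tag or reporter is annotated. Because the vector lacks functional gag, pol and env genes, these must be supplied in trans by a packaging cell line to produce replication-defective virus. That virus can then be used to transduce mammalian cells, with stable integrants selected in puromycin. The associated publication compared the ability of different PPAR isoforms to activate adipogenesis, consistent with use for ectopic PPAR delta expression in cultured cells.
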