Addgene plasmid #8891: pBABE puro PPAR delta
Depositing lab: Bruce Spiegelman. Depositing organization: Dana-Farber Cancer Institute. Publication: Differential activation of adipogenesis by multiple PPAR isoforms. Brun RP, Tontonoz P, Forman BM, Ellis R, Chen J, Evans RM, Spiegelman BM. Genes Dev. 1996 Apr 15. 10(8):974-84. 10.1101/gad.10.8.974 PubMed 8608944.
Backbone
  Vector backbone: pBABE puro
  Backbone size w/o insert (bp): 5169
  Vector type: Mammalian Expression, Retroviral
  Selectable markers: Puromycin
Growth in bacteria
  Bacterial resistance: Ampicillin, 100 μg/mL
  Growth temperature: 37°C
  Growth strain: DH5alpha
  Copy number: High Copy
Gene/Insert
  Gene/Insert name: PPAR delta (alt name: PPARd)
  Species: M. musculus (mouse)
  Insert size (bp): 1320
  GenBank ID: U10375
  Entrez Gene: Ppard (a.k.a. NUC-1, NUC1, Nr1c2, PPAR-beta, PPAR-delta, PPAR[b], PPARdelta, Pparb, Pparb/d)
  Cloning method: Restriction Enzyme; 5′ cloning site SalI (not destroyed); 3′ cloning site SalI (not destroyed)
  Sequencing primers: 5′ pBABE 5
Resource information
  A portion of this plasmid was derived from a plasmid made by: Derived from pCMX-PPAR delta from Ron Evans
Terms and licenses: Academic/Nonprofit Terms; Industry Terms: Not Available to Industry
How to cite: pBABE puro PPAR delta was a gift from Bruce Spiegelman (Addgene plasmid # 8891 ; http://n2t.net/addgene:8891 ; RRID:Addgene_8891)
