>Addgene plasmid #8891 | pBABE puro PPAR delta | addgene partial sequence | sequence record 17397 | 8891 with pBABE 5'
TACGTAGGAATTCGCCAGCACAGTGGTCGACCATGGAACAGCCACAGGAGGAGACCCCTGAGGCCCGGGA
AGAGGAGAAAGAGGAAGTGGCCATGGGTGACGGAGCCCCGGAGCTCAATGGGGGACCAGAACACACGCTT
CCTTCCAGCAGCTGTGCAGACCTCTCCCAGAATTCCTCCCCTTCCTCCCTGCTGGACCAGCTGCAGATGG
GCTGTGATGGGGCCTCAGGCGGCAGCCTCAACATGGAATGTCGGGTGTGCGGGGACAAGGCCTCGGGCTT
CCACTACGGGGTCCACGCGTGCGAGGGGTGCAAGGGCTTCTTCCGCCGGACAATCCGCATGAAGCTCGAG
TATGAGAAGTGCGATCGGATCTGCAAGATCCAGAAGAAGAACCGCAACAAGTGTCAGTACTGCCGCTTCC
AGAAGTGCCTGGCACTCGGCATGTCGCACAACGCTATCCGCTTTGGACGGATGCCGGAGGCCGAGAAGAG
GAAGCTGGTGGCGGGGCTGACTGCCAGCGAGGGGTGCCAGCACAACCCCCAGCTGGCCGACCTGAAGGCC
TTCTCTAAGCACATCTACAACGCCTACCTGAAAAACTTCAACATGACCAAAAAGAAGGCCCGGAGCATCC
TCACCGGCAAGTCCAGCCACAACGCACCCTTTGTCATCCACGACATCGAGACACTGTGGCAGGCAGAGAA
GGGCCTGGTGTGGAAACAGCTGGTGAACGGGCTGCCGCCCTACAACGAGATCAGTGTGCACGTGTTCTAC
CGCTGCCAGTCCACCACAGTGGAGACAGTCCGAGAGCTCACCGAGTTCGCCAAGAACATCCCCAACTTCA
GCAGCCTCTTCCTCAATG
